Addgene plasmid #65670: pCNL-N1_Mito
Purpose: Expresses Mito-CNL in mammalian cells
Depositing lab: Yasushi Okada. Depositing organization: RIKEN Quantitative Biology Center (QBiC). Publication: Expanded palette of Nano-lanterns for real-time multicolor luminescence imaging. Takai A, Nakano M, Saito K, Haruno R, Watanabe TM, Ohyanagi T, Jin T, Okada Y, Nagai T. Proc Natl Acad Sci U S A. 2015 Apr 7;112(14):4352-6. doi: 10.1073/pnas.1418468112. Epub 2015 Mar 23. PubMed 25831507.
Backbone
  Vector backbone: pCNL-N1
  Backbone manufacturer: Addgene #64304
  Backbone size w/o insert (bp): 5600
  Total vector size (bp): 5700
  Vector type: Mammalian Expression, Luciferase
  Selectable markers: Neomycin (select with G418)
Growth in bacteria
  Bacterial resistance: Kanamycin, 50 μg/mL
  Growth temperature: 37°C
  Growth strain: DH5alpha
  Copy number: High Copy
Gene/Insert
  Gene/Insert name: cytochrome c oxidase subunit VIII (alt name: Mito)
  Species: H. sapiens (human)
  Insert size (bp): 100
  Promoter: CMV
  Tag / fusion protein: CNL (C terminal on backbone)
  Cloning method: Restriction Enzyme; 5′ cloning site NheI (not destroyed); 3′ cloning site BamHI (not destroyed)
  Sequencing primers: 5′ CMV Forward; 3′ EGFP-N
Resource information
  A portion of this plasmid was derived from a plasmid made by: pmTurquoise2-N1 (gifted from Dr Dorus Gadella Lab), pAcGFP1-Mito (Clontech)
Terms and licenses: Academic/Nonprofit Terms; Industry Terms: Not Available to Industry
How to cite: pCNL-N1_Mito was a gift from Yasushi Okada (Addgene plasmid # 65670 ; http://n2t.net/addgene:65670 ; RRID:Addgene_65670)
