[The description below was written by a language model from this plasmid's Addgene catalogue record and pLannotate feature annotations shown in this document.]
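Description:
pCNL-N1_Mito is a mammalian expression plasmid of about 5.7 kb built on the pCNL-N1 backbone, an N1-style vector in which an insert is cloned upstream of, and in frame with, a reporter. It replicates in E. coli at high copy from a ColE1/pUC-type origin and also carries an f1 phage origin. A single Tn5 aminoglycoside phosphotransferase gene (NeoR/KanR) provides both selections. A bacterial bla-type promoter drives it for kanamycin resistance in bacteria, and the SV40 enhancer/early promoter, paired with an HSV TK polyadenylation signal, drives it for G418 selection in mammalian cells. The short ble, bGH poly(A) and SV40 large T antigen fragments called in the automated annotation appear to be partial matches to backbone sequence rather than functional elements.

The payload is driven by the CMV immediate early enhancer and promoter and terminated by the SV40 poly(A) signal. The roughly 100 bp insert, placed between NheI and BamHI sites, encodes the mitochondrial presequence of human cytochrome c oxidase subunit VIII. It is fused at its C terminus to CNL, the cyan Nano-lantern. The feature table shows CNL as the cyan fluorescent protein mTurquoise2 joined directly to a Renilla luciferase-derived domain. In this type of chimera, energy from luciferase-catalysed substrate oxidation is transferred non-radiatively to the fluorescent protein, giving bright cyan luminescence without excitation light. The COX8 presequence directs the fusion into mitochondria, so the construct serves as a mitochondrially targeted luminescent marker. According to the associated work, it belongs to a colour palette of Nano-lanterns for real-time multicolour luminescence imaging in mammalian cells.
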