Features (pLannotate 1.2.2; 15 found; start..end, strand, type, name):
     61..364     +  enhancer       CMV enhancer: human cytomegalovirus immediate early enhancer
    365..568     +  promoter       CMV promoter: human cytomegalovirus (CMV) immediate early promoter
    597..671     +  CDS            COX8 presequence: mitochondrial presequence of human cytochrome c oxidase subunit VIII (Rizutto et al., 1989)
    705..1397    +  CDS            mTurquoise2: mTurquoise2 is a basic (constitutively fluorescent) cyan fluorescent protein published in 2012, derived from Aequorea victoria. It is reported to be a rapidly-maturing monomer with very low acid sensitivity.
   1395..2321    +  CDS            LUCI_RENRE: Experimental evidence at protein level: Swiss-Prot protein existence level 1. Upon binding the substrate, the enzyme catalyzes an oxygenation, producing a very short-lived hydroperoxide that cyclizes into a dioxetanone structure, which collapses, releasing a CO(2) molecule. The spontaneous breakdown of the dioxetanone releases the energy (about 50 kcal/mole) that is necessary to generate the excited state of the coelenteramide product, which is the singlet form of the monoanion. In vivo the product undergoes the process of nonradiative energy transfer to an accessory protein, a green fluoresce
   2340..2423    +  CDS            large T antigen (fragment): large T antigen from SV40 (simian virus 40)
   2446..2567    +  polyA_signal   SV40 poly(A) signal: SV40 polyadenylation signal
   2601..3029    -  rep_origin     f1 ori (sequence partly withheld): f1 bacteriophage origin of replication; arrow indicates direction of (+) strand synthesis
   3056..3160    +  promoter       AmpR promoter: bla
   3162..3519    +  promoter       SV40 promoter: SV40 enhancer and early promoter
   3554..4348    +  CDS            NeoR/KanR: aminoglycoside phosphotransferase from Tn5; aph(3')-II (or nptII); confers resistance to neomycin, kanamycin, and G418 (Geneticin®)
   4369..4521    +  CDS            ble (fragment): BLE_KLEPN - Experimental evidence at protein level: Swiss-Prot protein existence level 1. Binding protein with a strong affinity to the bleomycin family of antibiotics. Binds to CL990; an antimitotic-antibiotic compound. From Klebsiella pneumoniae.
   4580..4627    +  polyA_signal   HSV TK poly(A) signal: herpes simplex virus thymidine kinase polyadenylation signal (Cole and Stacy, 1985)
   4718..4734    -  polyA_signal   bGH poly(A) signal (fragment): bovine growth hormone polyadenylation signal
   4956..5544    +  rep_origin     ori: high-copy-number ColE1/pMB1/pBR322/pUC origin of replication
>Addgene plasmid #65670 | pCNL-N1_Mito | addgene full sequence | sequence record 115864 | Addgene assembled full plasmid sequence
TAGTTATTAATAGTAATCAATTACGGGGTCATTAGTTCATAGCCCATATATGGAGTTCCGCGTTACATAA
CTTACGGTAAATGGCCCGCCTGGCTGACCGCCCAACGACCCCCGCCCATTGACGTCAATAATGACGTATG
TTCCCATAGTAACGCCAATAGGGACTTTCCATTGACGTCAATGGGTGGAGTATTTACGGTAAACTGCCCA
CTTGGCAGTACATCAAGTGTATCATATGCCAAGTACGCCCCCTATTGACGTCAATGACGGTAAATGGCCC
GCCTGGCATTATGCCCAGTACATGACCTTATGGGACTTTCCTACTTGGCAGTACATCTACGTATTAGTCA
TCGCTATTACCATGGTGATGCGGTTTTGGCAGTACATCAATGGGCGTGGATAGCGGTTTGACTCACGGGG
ATTTCCAAGTCTCCACCCCATTGACGTCAATGGGAGTTTGTTTTGGCACCAAAATCAACGGGACTTTCCA
AAATGTCGTAACAACTCCGCCCCATTGACGCAAATGGGCGGTAGGCGTGTACGGTGGGAGGTCTATATAA
GCAGAGCTGGTTTAGTGAACCGTCAGATCCGCTAGCATGTCCGTCCTGACGCCGCTGCTGCTGCGGGGCT
TGACAGGCTCGGCCCGGCGGCTCCCAGTGCCGCGCGCCAAGATCCATTCGTTGGGGGATCCACCGGTCGC
CACCATGGTGAGCAAGGGCGAGGAGCTGTTCACCGGGGTGGTGCCCATCCTGGTCGAGCTGGACGGCGAC
GTAAACGGCCACAAGTTCAGCGTGTCCGGCGAGGGCGAGGGCGATGCCACCTACGGCAAGCTGACCCTGA
AGTTCATCTGCACCACCGGCAAGCTGCCCGTGCCCTGGCCCACCCTCGTGACCACCCTGTCCTGGGGCGT
GCAGTGCTTCGCCCGCTACCCCGACCACATGAAGCAGCACGACTTCTTCAAGTCCGCCATGCCCGAAGGC
TACGTCCAGGAGCGCACCATCTTCTTCAAGGACGACGGCAACTACAAGACCCGCGCCGAGGTGAAGTTCG
AGGGCGACACCCTGGTGAACCGCATCGAGCTGAAGGGCATCGACTTCAAGGAGGACGGCAACATCCTGGG
GCACAAGCTGGAGTACAACTACTTTAGCGACAACGTCTATATCACCGCCGACAAGCAGAAGAACGGCATC
AAGGCCAACTTCAAGATCCGCCACAACATCGAGGACGGCGGCGTGCAGCTCGCCGACCACTACCAGCAGA
ACACCCCCATCGGCGACGGCCCCGTGCTGCTGCCCGACAACCACTACCTGAGCACCCAGTCCAAGCTGAG
CAAAGACCCCAACGAGAAGCGCGATCACATGGTCCTGCTGGAGTTCGTGACCGCCGCCGGGGGTACCAAG
GTGTACGACCCCGAGCAGAGGAAGAGGATGATCACCGGCCCCCAGTGGTGGGCCAGGTGCAAGCAGATGA
ACGTGCTGGACAGCTTCATCAACTACTACGACAGCGAGAAGCACGCCGAGAACGCCGTGATCTTCCTGCA
CGGCAACGCCACTAGCAGCTACCTGTGGAGGCACGTGGTGCCCCACATCGAGCCCGTGGCCAGGTGCATC
ATCCCCGATCTGATCGGCATGGGCAAGAGCGGCAAGAGCGGCAACGGCAGCTACAGGCTGCTGGACCACT
ACAAGTACCTGACCGCCTGGTTCGAGCTTCTGAACCTGCCCAAGAAGATCATCTTCGTGGGCCACGACTG
GGGCGCCGCCCTGGCCTTCCACTACGCCTACGAGCACCAGGACAGGATCAAGGCCATCGTGCACATGGAG
AGCGTGGTGGACGTGATCGAGAGCTGGGACGAGTGGCCAGACATCGAGGAGGACATCGCCCTGATCAAGA
GCGAGGAGGGCGAGAAGATGGTGCTGGAGAACAACTTCTTCGTGGAGACCGTGCTGCCCAGCAAGATCAT
GAGAAAGCTGGAGCCCGAGGAGTTCGCCGCCTACCTGGAGCCCTTCAAGGAGAAGGGCGAGGTGAGAAGA
CCCACCCTGAGCTGGCCCAGAGAGATCCCCCTGGTGAAGGGCGGCAAGCCCGACGTGGTGCAGATCGTGA
GAAACTACAACGCCTACCTGAGAGCCAGCGACGACCTGCCCAAGCTGTTCATCGAGGGCGACCCCGGCTT
CTTCAGCAACGCCATCGTGGAGGGCGCCAAGAAGTTCCCCAACACCGAGTTCGTGAAGGTGAAGGGCCTG
CACTTCCTCCAGGAGGACGCCCCCGACGAGATGGGCAAGTACATCAAGAGCTTCGTGGAGAGAGTGCTGA
AGAACGAGCAGTAGGCGGCCGCGACTCTAGATCATAATCAGCCATACCACATTTGTAGAGGTTTTACTTG
CTTTAAAAAACCTCCCACACCTCCCCCTGAACCTGAAACATAAAATGAATGCAATTGTTGTTGTTAACTT
GTTTATTGCAGCTTATAATGGTTACAAATAAAGCAATAGCATCACAAATTTCACAAATAAAGCATTTTTT
TCACTGCATTCTAGTTGTGGTTTGTCCAAACTCATCAATGTATCTTAAGGCGTAAATTGTAAGCGTTAAT
ATTTTGTTAAAATTCGCGTTAAATTTTTGTTAAATCAGCTCATTTTTTAACCAATAGGCCGAAATCGGCA
AAATCCCTTATAAATCAAAAGAATAGACCGAGATAGGGT
[37 nt withheld, positions 2700-2736]
AAAGAACGTGGACTCCAACGTCAAAGG
[49 nt withheld, positions 2764-2812]
T
[91 nt withheld, positions 2814-2904]
G
[124 nt withheld, positions 2906-3029]
CAGGTGGCACTTTTCGGGGAAATGTGCGCGGAACCCCTATTTGTTTATTTTTCTAAATACATTCAAATAT
GTATCCGCTCATGAGACAATAACCCTGATAAATGCTTCAATAATATTGAAAAAGGAAGAGTCCTGAGGCG
GAAAGAACCAGCTGTGGAATGTGTGTCAGTTAGGGTGTGGAAAGTCCCCAGGCTCCCCAGCAGGCAGAAG
TATGCAAAGCATGCATCTCAATTAGTCAGCAACCAGGTGTGGAAAGTCCCCAGGCTCCCCAGCAGGCAGA
AGTATGCAAAGCATGCATCTCAATTAGTCAGCAACCATAGTCCCGCCCCTAACTCCGCCCATCCCGCCCC
TAACTCCGCCCAGTTCCGCCCATTCTCCGCCCCATGGCTGACTAATTTTTTTTATTTATGCAGAGGCCGA
GGCCGCCTCGGCCTCTGAGCTATTCCAGAAGTAGTGAGGAGGCTTTTTTGGAGGCCTAGGCTTTTGCAAA
GATCGATCAAGAGACAGGATGAGGATCGTTTCGCATGATTGAACAAGATGGATTGCACGCAGGTTCTCCG
GCCGCTTGGGTGGAGAGGCTATTCGGCTATGACTGGGCACAACAGACAATCGGCTGCTCTGATGCCGCCG
TGTTCCGGCTGTCAGCGCAGGGGCGCCCGGTTCTTTTTGTCAAGACCGACCTGTCCGGTGCCCTGAATGA
ACTGCAAGACGAGGCAGCGCGGCTATCGTGGCTGGCCACGACGGGCGTTCCTTGCGCAGCTGTGCTCGAC
GTTGTCACTGAAGCGGGAAGGGACTGGCTGCTATTGGGCGAAGTGCCGGGGCAGGATCTCCTGTCATCTC
ACCTTGCTCCTGCCGAGAAAGTATCCATCATGGCTGATGCAATGCGGCGGCTGCATACGCTTGATCCGGC
TACCTGCCCATTCGACCACCAAGCGAAACATCGCATCGAGCGAGCACGTACTCGGATGGAAGCCGGTCTT
GTCGATCAGGATGATCTGGACGAAGAGCATCAGGGGCTCGCGCCAGCCGAACTGTTCGCCAGGCTCAAGG
CGAGCATGCCCGACGGCGAGGATCTCGTCGTGACCCATGGCGATGCCTGCTTGCCGAATATCATGGTGGA
AAATGGCCGCTTTTCTGGATTCATCGACTGTGGCCGGCTGGGTGTGGCGGACCGCTATCAGGACATAGCG
TTGGCTACCCGTGATATTGCTGAAGAGCTTGGCGGCGAATGGGCTGACCGCTTCCTCGTGCTTTACGGTA
TCGCCGCTCCCGATTCGCAGCGCATCGCCTTCTATCGCCTTCTTGACGAGTTCTTCTGAGCGGGACTCTG
GGGTTCGAAATGACCGACCAAGCGACGCCCAACCTGCCATCACGAGATTTCGATTCCACCGCCGCCTTCT
ATGAAAGGTTGGGCTTCGGAATCGTTTTCCGGGACGCCGGCTGGATGATCCTCCAGCGCGGGGATCTCAT
GCTGGAGTTCTTCGCCCACCCTAGGGGGAGGCTAACTGAAACACGGAAGGAGACAATACCGGAAGGAACC
CGCGCTATGACGGCAATAAAAAGACAGAATAAAACGCACGGTGTTGGGTCGTTTGTTCATAAACGCGGGG
TTCGGTCCCAGGGCTGGCACTCTGTCGATACCCCACCGAGACCCCATTGGGGCCAATACGCCCGCGTTTC
TTCCTTTTCCCCACCCCACCCCCCAAGTTCGGGTGAAGGCCCAGGGCTCGCAGCCAACGTCGGGGCGGCA
GGCCCTGCCATAGCCTCAGGTTACTCATATATACTTTAGATTGATTTAAAACTTCATTTTTAATTTAAAA
GGATCTAGGTGAAGATCCTTTTTGATAATCTCATGACCAAAATCCCTTAACGTGAGTTTTCGTTCCACTG
AGCGTCAGACCCCGTAGAAAAGATCAAAGGATCTTCTTGAGATCCTTTTTTTCTGCGCGTAATCTGCTGC
TTGCAAACAAAAAAACCACCGCTACCAGCGGTGGTTTGTTTGCCGGATCAAGAGCTACCAACTCTTTTTC
CGAAGGTAACTGGCTTCAGCAGAGCGCAGATACCAAATACTGTCCTTCTAGTGTAGCCGTAGTTAGGCCA
CCACTTCAAGAACTCTGTAGCACCGCCTACATACCTCGCTCTGCTAATCCTGTTACCAGTGGCTGCTGCC
AGTGGCGATAAGTCGTGTCTTACCGGGTTGGACTCAAGACGATAGTTACCGGATAAGGCGCAGCGGTCGG
GCTGAACGGGGGGTTCGTGCACACAGCCCAGCTTGGAGCGAACGACCTACACCGAACTGAGATACCTACA
GCGTGAGCTATGAGAAAGCGCCACGCTTCCCGAAGGGAGAAAGGCGGACAGGTATCCGGTAAGCGGCAGG
GTCGGAACAGGAGAGCGCACGAGGGAGCTTCCAGGGGGAAACGCCTGGTATCTTTATAGTCCTGTCGGGT
TTCGCCACCTCTGACTTGAGCGTCGATTTTTGTGATGCTCGTCAGGGGGGCGGAGCCTATGGAAAAACGC
CAGCAACGCGGCCTTTTTACGGTTCCTGGCCTTTTGCTGGCCTTTTGCTCACATGTTCTTTCCTGCGTTA
TCCCCTGATTCTGTGGATAACCGTATTACCGCCATGCAT
