>Addgene plasmid #65670 | pCNL-N1_Mito | depositor partial sequence | sequence record 111641 | pCNL-N1
TAGTTATTAATAGTAATCAATTACGGGGTCATTAGTTCATAGCCCATATATGGAGTTCCGCGTTACATAA
CTTACGGTAAATGGCCCGCCTGGCTGACCGCCCAACGACCCCCGCCCATTGACGTCAATAATGACGTATG
TTCCCATAGTAACGCCAATAGGGACTTTCCATTGACGTCAATGGGTGGAGTATTTACGGTAAACTGCCCA
CTTGGCAGTACATCAAGTGTATCATATGCCAAGTACGCCCCCTATTGACGTCAATGACGGTAAATGGCCC
GCCTGGCATTATGCCCAGTACATGACCTTATGGGACTTTCCTACTTGGCAGTACATCTACGTATTAGTCA
TCGCTATTACCATGGTGATGCGGTTTTGGCAGTACATCAATGGGCGTGGATAGCGGTTTGACTCACGGGG
ATTTCCAAGTCTCCACCCCATTGACGTCAATGGGAGTTTGTTTTGGCACCAAAATCAACGGGACTTTCCA
AAATGTCGTAACAACTCCGCCCCATTGACGCAAATGGGCGGTAGGCGTGTACGGTGGGAGGTCTATATAA
GCAGAGCTGGTTTAGTGAACCGTCAGATCCGCTAGCGCTACCGGACTCAGATCTCGAGCTCAAGCTTCGA
ATTCTGCAGTCGACGGTACCGCGGGCCCGGGATCCACCGGTCGCCACCATGGTGAGCAAGGGCGAGGAGC
TGTTCACCGGGGTGGTGCCCATCCTGGTCGAGCTGGACGGCGACGTAAACGGCCACAAGTTCAGCGTGTC
CGGCGAGGGCGAGGGCGATGCCACCTACGGCAAGCTGACCCTGAAGTTCATCTGCACCACCGGCAAGCTG
CCCGTGCCCTGGCCCACCCTCGTGACCACCCTGTCCTGGGGCGTGCAGTGCTTCGCCCGCTACCCCGACC
ACATGAAGCAGCACGACTTCTTCAAGTCCGCCATGCCCGAAGGCTACGTCCAGGAGCGCACCATCTTCTT
CAAGGACGACGGCAACTACAAGACCCGCGCCGAGGTGAAGTTCGAGGGCGACACCCTGGTGAACCGCATC
GAGCTGAAGGGCATCGACTTCAAGGAGGACGGCAACATCCTGGGGCACAAGCTGGAGTACAACTACTTTA
GCGACAACGTCTATATCACCGCCGACAAGCAGAAGAACGGCATCAAGGCCAACTTCAAGATCCGCCACAA
CATCGAGGACGGCGGCGTGCAGCTCGCCGACCACTACCAGCAGAACACCCCCATCGGCGACGGCCCCGTG
CTGCTGCCCGACAACCACTACCTGAGCACCCAGTCCAAGCTGAGCAAAGACCCCAACGAGAAGCGCGATC
ACATGGTCCTGCTGGAGTTCGTGACCGCCGCCGGGGGTACCAAGGTGTACGACCCCGAGCAGAGGAAGAG
GATGATCACCGGCCCCCAGTGGTGGGCCAGGTGCAAGCAGATGAACGTGCTGGACAGCTTCATCAACTAC
TACGACAGCGAGAAGCACGCCGAGAACGCCGTGATCTTCCTGCACGGCAACGCCACTAGCAGCTACCTGT
GGAGGCACGTGGTGCCCCACATCGAGCCCGTGGCCAGGTGCATCATCCCCGATCTGATCGGCATGGGCAA
GAGCGGCAAGAGCGGCAACGGCAGCTACAGGCTGCTGGACCACTACAAGTACCTGACCGCCTGGTTCGAG
CTTCTGAACCTGCCCAAGAAGATCATCTTCGTGGGCCACGACTGGGGCGCCGCCCTGGCCTTCCACTACG
CCTACGAGCACCAGGACAGGATCAAGGCCATCGTGCACATGGAGAGCGTGGTGGACGTGATCGAGAGCTG
GGACGAGTGGCCAGACATCGAGGAGGACATCGCCCTGATCAAGAGCGAGGAGGGCGAGAAGATGGTGCTG
GAGAACAACTTCTTCGTGGAGACCGTGCTGCCCAGCAAGATCATGAGAAAGCTGGAGCCCGAGGAGTTCG
CCGCCTACCTGGAGCCCTTCAAGGAGAAGGGCGAGGTGAGAAGACCCACCCTGAGCTGGCCCAGAGAGAT
CCCCCTGGTGAAGGGCGGCAAGCCCGACGTGGTGCAGATCGTGAGAAACTACAACGCCTACCTGAGAGCC
AGCGACGACCTGCCCAAGCTGTTCATCGAGGGCGACCCCGGCTTCTTCAGCAACGCCATCGTGGAGGGCG
CCAAGAAGTTCCCCAACACCGAGTTCGTGAAGGTGAAGGGCCTGCACTTCCTCCAGGAGGACGCCCCCGA
CGAGATGGGCAAGTACATCAAGAGCTTCGTGGAGAGAGTGCTGAAGAACGAGCAGTAGGCGGCCGCGACT
CTAGATCATAATCAGCCATACCACATTTGTAGAGGTTTTACTTGCTTTAAAAAACCTCCCACACCTCCCC
CTGAACCTGAAACATAAAATGAATGCAATTGTTGTTGTTAACTTGTTTATTGCAGCTTATAATGGTTACA
AATAAAGCAATAGCATCACAAATTTCACAAATAAAGCATTTTTTTCACTGCATTCTAGTTGTGGTTTGTC
CAAACTCATCAATGTATCTTAAGGCGTAAATTGTAAGCGTTAATATTTTGTTAAAATTCGCGTTAAATTT
TTGTTAAATCAGCTCATTTTTTAACCAATAGGCCGAAATCGGCAAAATCCCTTATAAATCAAAAGAATAG
ACCGAGATAGGGT
[37 nt withheld, positions 2674-2710]
AAAGAACGTGGACTCCAACGTCAAAGG
[49 nt withheld, positions 2738-2786]
T
[91 nt withheld, positions 2788-2878]
G
[124 nt withheld, positions 2880-3003]
CAGGTGGCACTTTTCGGGGAAATGTGCGCGGAACCCCTATTTGTTTATTTTTCTAAATACATTCAAATAT
GTATCCGCTCATGAGACAATAACCCTGATAAATGCTTCAATAATATTGAAAAAGGAAGAGTCCTGAGGCG
GAAAGAACCAGCTGTGGAATGTGTGTCAGTTAGGGTGTGGAAAGTCCCCAGGCTCCCCAGCAGGCAGAAG
TATGCAAAGCATGCATCTCAATTAGTCAGCAACCAGGTGTGGAAAGTCCCCAGGCTCCCCAGCAGGCAGA
AGTATGCAAAGCATGCATCTCAATTAGTCAGCAACCATAGTCCCGCCCCTAACTCCGCCCATCCCGCCCC
TAACTCCGCCCAGTTCCGCCCATTCTCCGCCCCATGGCTGACTAATTTTTTTTATTTATGCAGAGGCCGA
GGCCGCCTCGGCCTCTGAGCTATTCCAGAAGTAGTGAGGAGGCTTTTTTGGAGGCCTAGGCTTTTGCAAA
GATCGATCAAGAGACAGGATGAGGATCGTTTCGCATGATTGAACAAGATGGATTGCACGCAGGTTCTCCG
GCCGCTTGGGTGGAGAGGCTATTCGGCTATGACTGGGCACAACAGACAATCGGCTGCTCTGATGCCGCCG
TGTTCCGGCTGTCAGCGCAGGGGCGCCCGGTTCTTTTTGTCAAGACCGACCTGTCCGGTGCCCTGAATGA
ACTGCAAGACGAGGCAGCGCGGCTATCGTGGCTGGCCACGACGGGCGTTCCTTGCGCAGCTGTGCTCGAC
GTTGTCACTGAAGCGGGAAGGGACTGGCTGCTATTGGGCGAAGTGCCGGGGCAGGATCTCCTGTCATCTC
ACCTTGCTCCTGCCGAGAAAGTATCCATCATGGCTGATGCAATGCGGCGGCTGCATACGCTTGATCCGGC
TACCTGCCCATTCGACCACCAAGCGAAACATCGCATCGAGCGAGCACGTACTCGGATGGAAGCCGGTCTT
GTCGATCAGGATGATCTGGACGAAGAGCATCAGGGGCTCGCGCCAGCCGAACTGTTCGCCAGGCTCAAGG
CGAGCATGCCCGACGGCGAGGATCTCGTCGTGACCCATGGCGATGCCTGCTTGCCGAATATCATGGTGGA
AAATGGCCGCTTTTCTGGATTCATCGACTGTGGCCGGCTGGGTGTGGCGGACCGCTATCAGGACATAGCG
TTGGCTACCCGTGATATTGCTGAAGAGCTTGGCGGCGAATGGGCTGACCGCTTCCTCGTGCTTTACGGTA
TCGCCGCTCCCGATTCGCAGCGCATCGCCTTCTATCGCCTTCTTGACGAGTTCTTCTGAGCGGGACTCTG
GGGTTCGAAATGACCGACCAAGCGACGCCCAACCTGCCATCACGAGATTTCGATTCCACCGCCGCCTTCT
ATGAAAGGTTGGGCTTCGGAATCGTTTTCCGGGACGCCGGCTGGATGATCCTCCAGCGCGGGGATCTCAT
GCTGGAGTTCTTCGCCCACCCTAGGGGGAGGCTAACTGAAACACGGAAGGAGACAATACCGGAAGGAACC
CGCGCTATGACGGCAATAAAAAGACAGAATAAAACGCACGGTGTTGGGTCGTTTGTTCATAAACGCGGGG
TTCGGTCCCAGGGCTGGCACTCTGTCGATACCCCACCGAGACCCCATTGGGGCCAATACGCCCGCGTTTC
TTCCTTTTCCCCACCCCACCCCCCAAGTTCGGGTGAAGGCCCAGGGCTCGCAGCCAACGTCGGGGCGGCA
GGCCCTGCCATAGCCTCAGGTTACTCATATATACTTTAGATTGATTTAAAACTTCATTTTTAATTTAAAA
GGATCTAGGTGAAGATCCTTTTTGATAATCTCATGACCAAAATCCCTTAACGTGAGTTTTCGTTCCACTG
AGCGTCAGACCCCGTAGAAAAGATCAAAGGATCTTCTTGAGATCCTTTTTTTCTGCGCGTAATCTGCTGC
TTGCAAACAAAAAAACCACCGCTACCAGCGGTGGTTTGTTTGCCGGATCAAGAGCTACCAACTCTTTTTC
CGAAGGTAACTGGCTTCAGCAGAGCGCAGATACCAAATACTGTCCTTCTAGTGTAGCCGTAGTTAGGCCA
CCACTTCAAGAACTCTGTAGCACCGCCTACATACCTCGCTCTGCTAATCCTGTTACCAGTGGCTGCTGCC
AGTGGCGATAAGTCGTGTCTTACCGGGTTGGACTCAAGACGATAGTTACCGGATAAGGCGCAGCGGTCGG
GCTGAACGGGGGGTTCGTGCACACAGCCCAGCTTGGAGCGAACGACCTACACCGAACTGAGATACCTACA
GCGTGAGCTATGAGAAAGCGCCACGCTTCCCGAAGGGAGAAAGGCGGACAGGTATCCGGTAAGCGGCAGG
GTCGGAACAGGAGAGCGCACGAGGGAGCTTCCAGGGGGAAACGCCTGGTATCTTTATAGTCCTGTCGGGT
TTCGCCACCTCTGACTTGAGCGTCGATTTTTGTGATGCTCGTCAGGGGGGCGGAGCCTATGGAAAAACGC
CAGCAACGCGGCCTTTTTACGGTTCCTGGCCTTTTGCTGGCCTTTTGCTCACATGTTCTTTCCTGCGTTA
TCCCCTGATTCTGTGGATAACCGTATTACCGCCATGCAT
