>Addgene plasmid #65670 | pCNL-N1_Mito | addgene partial sequence | sequence record 115862 | CMV-F 5'-CGCAAATGGGCGGTAGGCGTG-3'
CTATATAAGCAGAGCTGGTTTAGTGAACCGTCAGATCCGCTAGCATGTCCGTCCTGACGCCGCTGCTGCT
GCGGGGCTTGACAGGCTCGGCCCGGCGGCTCCCAGTGCCGCGCGCCAAGATCCATTCGTTGGGGGATCCA
CCGGTCGCCACCATGGTGAGCAAGGGCGAGGAGCTGTTCACCGGGGTGGTGCCCATCCTGGTCGAGCTGG
ACGGCGACGTAAACGGCCACAAGTTCAGCGTGTCCGGCGAGGGCGAGGGCGATGCCACCTACGGCAAGCT
GACCCTGAAGTTCATCTGCACCACCGGCAAGCTGCCCGTGCCCTGGCCCACCCTCGTGACCACCCTGTCC
TGGGGCGTGCAGTGCTTCGCCCGCTACCCCGACCACATGAAGCAGCACGACTTCTTCAAGTCCGCCATGC
CCGAAGGCTACGTCCAGGAGCGCACCATCTTCTTCAAGGACGACGGCAACTACAAGACCCGCGCCGAGGT
GAAGTTCGAGGGCGACACCCTGGTGAACCGCATCGAGCTGAAGGGCATCGACTTCAAGGAGGACGGCAAC
ATCCTGGGGCACAAGCTGGAGTACAACTACTTTAGCGACAACGTCTATATCACCGCCGACAAGCAGAAGA
ACGGCATCAAGGCCAACTTCAAGATCCGCCACAACATCGAGGACGGCGGCGTGCAGCTCGCCGACCACTA
CCAGCAGAACACCCCCATCGGCGACGGCCCCGTGCTGCTGCCCGACAACCACTACCTGAGCACCCAGTCC
AAGCTGAGCAAAGACCCCAACGAGAAGCGCGATCACATGGTCCTGCTGGAGTTCGTGACCGCCGCCGGGG
GTACCAAGGTGTACGACCCCGAGCAGAGGAAGAGGATGATCACCGGCCCCCAGTGGTGGGCCAGGTGCAA
GCAGATGAACGTGCTGGACAGCTTCATCAACTACTACGACAGCGAGAAGCACGCCGAGAACGCCGTGATC
TTCCTGCACGGCAACGCCACTAGCAGCTACCTGTGGAGGCACGTGGTGCCCCACATCGAGCC
