>Addgene plasmid #65670 | pCNL-N1_Mito | addgene partial sequence | sequence record 115863 | SV40pA-R 5'-GAAATTTGTGATGCTATTGC-3'
TTATAAGCTGCAATAAACAAGTTAACAACAACAATTGCATTCATTTTATGTTTCAGGTTCAGGGGGAGGT
GTGGGAGGTTTTTTAAAGCAAGTAAAACCTCTACAAATGTGGTATGGCTGATTATGATCTAGAGTCGCGG
CCGCCTACTGCTCGTTCTTCAGCACTCTCTCCACGAAGCTCTTGATGTACTTGCCCATCTCGTCGGGGGC
GTCCTCCTGGAGGAAGTGCAGGCCCTTCACCTTCACGAACTCGGTGTTGGGGAACTTCTTGGCGCCCTCC
ACGATGGCGTTGCTGAAGAAGCCGGGGTCGCCCTCGATGAACAGCTTGGGCAGGTCGTCGCTGGCTCTCA
GGTAGGCGTTGTAGTTTCTCACGATCTGCACCACGTCGGGCTTGCCGCCCTTCACCAGGGGGATCTCTCT
GGGCCAGCTCAGGGTGGGTCTTCTCACCTCGCCCTTCTCCTTGAAGGGCTCCAGGTAGGCGGCGAACTCC
TCGGGCTCCAGCTTTCTCATGATCTTGCTGGGCAGCACGGTCTCCACGAAGAAGTTGTTCTCCAGCACCA
TCTTCTCGCCCTCCTCGCTCTTGATCAGGGCGATGTCCTCCTCGATGTCTGGCCACTCGTCCCAGCTCTC
GATCACGTCCACCACGCTCTCCATGTGCACGATGGCCTTGATCCTGTCCTGGTGCTCGTAGGCGTAGTGG
AAGGCCAGGGCGGCGCCCCAGTCGTGGCCCACGAAGATGATCTTCTTGGGCAGGTTCAGAAGCTCGAACC
AGGCGGTCAGGTACTTGTAGTGGTCCAGCAGCCTGTAGCTGCCGTTGCCGCTCTTGCCGCTCTTGCCCAT
GCCGATCAGATCGGGGATGATGCACCTGGCCACGGGCTCGATGTGGGGCACCACGTGCCTCCACAGGTAG
CTGCTAGTGGCGTTGCCGTGCAGGAAGATCACGGCGTTCTCGGCGTGCTTCTCGCTGTCGTA
